>Addgene plasmid #206184 | ACVR1-TAAS-R206H | addgene full sequence | sequence record 406401 | Addgene NGS Result
CGCCATTCTGCCTGGGAACGTCGGAGCAAGCTTGATTTAGGTGACACTATAGAATACAAGCTACTTGTTC
TTTTTGCAGGATCCATGGTAGATGGAGTGATGATTCTTCCTGTGCTTATCATGATTGCTCTCCCCTCCCC
TAGTATGGAAGATGAGAAGCCCAAGGTCAATCCCAAACTCTACATGTGTGTGTGTGAAGGTCTCTCCTGC
GGTAATGAGGACCACTGTGAAGGCCAGCAGTGCTTTTCCTCACTGAGCATCAACGATGGCTTCCACGTCT
ACCAGAAAGGCTGCTTCCAGGTTTATGAGCAGGGAAAGATGACCTGTAAGACCCCGCCGTCCCCTGGCCA
AGCTGTGGAGTGCTGCCAAGGGGACTGGTGTAACAGGAACATCACGGCCCAGCTGCCCACTAAAGGAAAA
TCCTTCCCTGGAACACAGAATTTCCACTTGGAGGTTGGCCTCATTATTCTCTCTGTAGTGTTCGCAGTAT
GTCTTTTAGCCTGCCTGCTGGGAGTTGCTCTCCGAAAATTTAAAAGGCGCAACCAAGAACGCCTCAATCC
CCGAGACGTGGAGTATGGCACTATCGAAGGGCTCATCACCACCAATGTTGGAGACAGCACTTTAGCAGAT
TTATTGGATCATTCGTGTACAGCAGGAGCTGGCTCTGGTCTTCCTTTTCTGGTACAAAGAACAGTGGCTC
ACCAGATTACACTGTTGGAGTGTGTCGGGAAAGGCAGGTATGGTGAGGTGTGGAGGGGCAGCTGGCAAGG
GGAAAATGTTGCCGTGAAGATCTTCTCCTCCCGTGATGAGAAGTCATGGTTCAGGGAAACGGAATTGTAC
AACACTGTGATGCTGAGGCATGAAAATATCTTAGGTTTCATTGCTTCAGACATGACATCAAGACACTCCA
GTACCCAGCTGTGGTTAATTACACATTATCATGAAATGGGATCGTTGTACGACTATCTTCAGCTTACTAC
TCTGGATACAGTTAGCTGCCTTCGAATAGTGCTGTCCATAGCTAGTGGTCTTGCACATTTGCACATAGAG
ATATTTGGGACCCAAGGGAAACCAGCCATTGCCCATCGAGATTTAAAGAGCAAAAATATTCTGGTTAAGA
AGAATGGACAGTGTTGCATAGCAGATTTGGGCCTGGCAGTCATGCATTCCCAGAGCACCAATCAGCTTGA
TGTGGGGAACAATCCCCGTGTGGGCACCAAGCGCTACATGGCCCCCGAAGTTCTAGATGAAACCATCCAG
GTGGATTGTTTCGATTCTTATAAAAGGGTCGATATTTGGGCCTTTGGACTTGTTTTGTGGGAAGTGGCCA
GGCGGATGGTGAGCAATGGTATAGTGGAGGATTACAAGCCACCGTTCTACGATGTGGTTCCCAATGACCC
AAGTTTTGAAGATATGAGGAAGGTAGTCTGTGTGGATCAACAAAGGCCAAACATACCCAACAGATGGTTC
TCAGACCCGACATTAACCTCTCTGGCCAAGCTAATGAAAGAATGCTGGTATCAAAATCCATCCGCAAGAC
TCACAGCACTGCGTATCAAAAAGACTTTGACCAAAATTGATAATTCCCTCGACAAATTGAAAACTGACTG
TAATCGATTTAAAGCTATGGATTACAAGGATGATGATGATAAGGATTACAAGGATGATGATGATAAGAAT
TCAAGGCCTCTCGAGCCTCTAGAACTATAGTGAGTCGTATTACGTAGATCCAGACATGATAAGATACATT
GATGAGTTTGGACAAACCACAACTAGAATGCAGTGAAAAAAATGCTTTATTTGTGAAATTTGTGATGCTA
TTGCTTTATTTGTAACCATTATAAGCTGCAATAAACAAGTTAACAACAACAATTGCATTCATTTTATGTT
ACAGGTTCAGGGGGAGGTGTGGGAGGTTTTTTAATTCGCGGCCGCGGCGCCAATGCATTGGGCCCGGTAC
CCAGCTTTTGTTCCCTTTAGTGAGGGTTAATTGCGCGCTTGGCGTAATCATGGTCATAGCTGTTTCCTGT
GTGAAATTGTTATCCGCTCACAATTCCACACAACATACGAGCCGGGAGCATAAAGTGTAAAGCCTGGGGT
GCCTAATGAGTGAGCTAACTCACATTAATTGCGTTGCGCTCACTGCCCGCTTTCCAGTCGGGAAACCTGT
CGTGCCAGCTGCATTAATGAATCGGCCAACGCGCGGGGAGAGGCGGTTTGCGTATTGGGCGCTCTTCCGC
TTCCTCGCTCACTGACTCGCTGCGCTCGGTCGTTCGGCTGCGGCGAGCGGTATCAGCTCACTCAAAGGCG
GTAATACGGTTATCCACAGAATCAGGGGATAACGCAGGAAAGAACATGTGAGCAAAGGCCAGCAAAAGGC
CAGGAACCGTAAAAAGGCCGCGTTGCTGGCGTTTTTCCATAGGCTCCGCCCCCCTGACGAGCATCACAAA
AATCGACGCTCAAGTCAGAGGTGGCGAAACCCGACAGGACTATAAAGATACCAGGCGTTTCCCCCTGGAA
GCTCCCTCGTGCGCTCTCCTGTTCCGACCCTGCCGCTTACCGGATACCTGTCCGCCTTTCTCCCTTCGGG
AAGCGTGGCGCTTTCTCATAGCTCACGCTGTAGGTATCTCAGTTCGGTGTAGGTCGTTCGCTCCAAGCTG
GGCTGTGTGCACGAACCCCCCGTTCAGCCCGACCGCTGCGCCTTATCCGGTAACTATCGTCTTGAGTCCA
ACCCGGTAAGACACGACTTATCGCCACTGGCAGCAGCCACTGGTAACAGGATTAGCAGAGCGAGGTATGT
AGGCGGTGCTACAGAGTTCTTGAAGTGGTGGCCTAACTACGGCTACACTAGAAGAACAGTATTTGGTATC
TGCGCTCTGCTGAAGCCAGTTACCTTCGGAAAAAGAGTTGGTAGCTCTTGATCCGGCAAACAAACCACCG
CTGGTAGCGGTGGTTTTTTTGTTTGCAAGCAGCAGATTACGCGCAGAAAAAAAGGATCTCAAGAAGACCC
TTTGATCTTTTCTACGGGGTCTGACGCTCAGTGGAACGAAAACTCACGTTAAGGGATTTTGGTCATGAGA
TTATCAAAAAGGATCTTCACCTAGATCCTTTTAAATTAAAAATGAAGTTTTAAATCAATCTAAAGTATAT
ATGAGTAAACTTGGTCTGACAGTTACCAATGCTTAATCAGTGAGGCACCTATCTCAGCGATCTGTCTATT
TCGTTCATCCATAGTTGCCTGACTCCCCGTCGTGTAGATAACTACGATACGGGAGGGCTTACCATCTGGC
CCCAGTGCTGCAATGATACCGCGAGACCCACGCTCACCGGCTCCAGATTTATCAGCAATAAACCAGCCAG
CCGGAAGGGCCGAGCGCAGAAGTGGTCCTGCAACTTTATCCGCCTCCATCCAGTCTATTAATTGTTGCCG
GGAAGCTAGAGTAAGTAGTTCGCCAGTTAATAGTTTGCGCAACGTTGTTGCCATTGCTACAGGCATCGTG
GTGTCACGCTCGTCGTTTGGTATGGCTTCATTCAGCTCCGGTTCCCAACGATCAAGGCGAGTTACATGAT
CCCCCATGTTGTGCAAAAAAGCGGTTAGCTCCTTCGGTCCTCCGATCGTTGTCAGAAGTAAGTTGGCCGC
AGTGTTATCACTCATGGTTATGGCAGCACTGCATAATTCTCTTACTGTCATGCCATCCGTAAGATGCTTT
TCTGTGACTGGTGAGTACTCAACCAAGTCATTCTGAGAATAGTGTATGCGGCGACCGAGTTGCTCTTGCC
CGGCGTCAATACGGGATAATACCGCGCCACATAGCAGAACTTTAAAAGTGCTCATCATTGGAAAACGTTC
TTCGGGGCGAAAACTCTCAAGGATCTTACCGCTGTTGAGATCCAGTTCGATGTAACCCACTCGTGCACCC
AACTGATCTTCAGCATCTTTTACTTTCACCAGCGTTTCTGGGTGAGCAAAAACAGGAAGGCAAAATGCCG
CAAAAAAGGGAATAAGGGCGACACGGAAATGTTGAATACTCATACTCTTCCTTTTTCAATATTATTGAAG
CATTTATCAGGGTTATTGTCTCATGAGCGGATACATATTTGAATGTATTTAGAAAAATAAACAAATAGGG
GTTCCGCGCACATTTCCCCGAAAAGTGCCACCTAAATTGTAAGCGTTAATATTTTGTTAAAATTCGCGTT
AAATTTTTGTTAAATCAGCTCATTTTTTAACCAATAGGCCGAAATCGGCAAAATCCCTTATAAATCAAAA
GAATAGACCGAGATAGGGT
[37 nt withheld, positions 4290-4326]
AAAGAACGTGGACTCCAACGTCAAAGG
[49 nt withheld, positions 4354-4402]
T
[91 nt withheld, positions 4404-4494]
G
[124 nt withheld, positions 4496-4619]
CCCATTCGCCATTCAGGCTGCGCAACTGTTGGGAAGGGCGATCGGTGCGGGCCTCTTCGCTATTACGCCA
GTCGACCGCCAATTCAATATGGCGTATATGGACTCATGCCAATTCAATATGGTGGATCTGGACCTGTGCC
AATTCAATATGGCGTATATGGACTCGTGCCAATTCAATATGGTGGATCTGGACCCCAGCCAATTCAATAT
GGCGGACTTGGCACCATGCCAATTCAATATGGCGGACCTGGCACTGTGCCAACTGGGGAGGGGTCTACTT
GGCACGGTGCCAAGTTTGAGGAGGGGTCTTGGCCCTGTGCCAAGTCCGCCATATTGAATTGGCATGGTGC
CAATAATGGCGGCCATATTGGCTATATGCCAGGATCAATATATAGGCAATATCCAATATGGCCCTATGCC
AATATGGCTATTGGCCAGGTTCAATACTATGTATTGGCCCTATGCCATATAGTATTCCATATATGGGTTT
TCCTATTGACGTAGATAGCCCCTCCCAATGGGCGGTCCCATATACCATATATGGGGCTTCCTAATACCGC
CCATAGCCACTCCCCCATTGACGTCAATGGTCTCTATATATGGTCTTTCCTATTGACGTCATATGGGCGG
TCCTATTGACGTATATGGCGCCTCCCCCATTGACGTCAATCACGGTAAATGGCCCGCCTGGCTCAATGCC
CATTGACGTCAATAGGACCACCCACCATTGACGTCAATGGGATGGCTCATTGCCCATTCATATCCGTTCT
CACGCCCCCTATTGACGTCAATGACGGTAAATGGCCCACTTGGCAGTACATCAATATCTATTAATAGTAA
CTTGGCAAGTACATTACTATTGGAAGTACGCCAGGGTACATTGGCAGTACTCCCATTGACGTCAATGGCG
GTAAATGGCCCGCGATGGCTGCCAAGTACATCCCCATTGACGTCAATGGGGAGGGGCAATGACGCAAATG
GGCGTTCCATTGACGTAAATGGGCGGTAGGCGTGCCTAATGGGAGGTCTATATAAGCAATGCTCGTTTAG
GGAAC
Features (pLannotate 1.2.2; 16 found; start..end, strand, type, name):
     35..53      +  promoter       SP6 promoter: promoter for bacteriophage SP6 RNA polymerase
     85..1611    +  CDS            ACVR1: ACVR1_HUMAN - Also known as ACVRLK2. Experimental evidence at protein level: Swiss-Prot protein existence level 1. Bone morphogenetic protein (BMP) type I receptor that is involved in a wide variety of biological processes, including bone, heart, cartilage, nervous, and reproductive system development and regulation (PubMed:20628059, PubMed:22977237). As a type I receptor, forms heterotetrameric receptor complexes with the type II receptors AMHR2, ACVR2A ors ACVR2B (PubMed:17911401). Upon binding of ligands such as BMP7 or GDF2/BMP9 to the heteromeric complexes, type II receptors transphosphor
   1630..1677    +  CDS            2xFLAG: two tandem FLAG® epitope tags
   1705..1722    -  promoter       T7 promoter (fragment): promoter for bacteriophage T7 RNA polymerase
   1727..1861    -  polyA_signal   SV40 poly(A) signal: SV40 polyadenylation signal
   1974..1992    -  promoter       T3 promoter: promoter for bacteriophage T3 RNA polymerase
   2037..2053    -  protein_bind   lac operator: The lac repressor binds to the lac operator to inhibit transcription in E. coli. This inhibition can be relieved by adding lactose or isopropyl-β-D-thiogalactopyranoside (IPTG). lac repressor encoded by lacI
   2061..2091    -  promoter       lac promoter: promoter for the E. coli lac operon
   2106..2127    -  protein_bind   CAP binding site: CAP binding activates transcription in the presence of cAMP. E. coli catabolite activator protein
   2140..2232    -  CDS            lacI (fragment): lac repressor; lacI; The lac repressor binds to the lac operator to inhibit transcription in E. coli. This inhibition can be relieved by adding lactose or isopropyl-β-D-thiogalactopyranoside (IPTG).
   2414..3002    -  rep_origin     ori: high-copy-number ColE1/pMB1/pBR322/pUC origin of replication
   3173..4033    -  CDS            AmpR: β-lactamase; bla; confers resistance to ampicillin, carbenicillin, and related antibiotics
   4034..4138    -  promoter       AmpR promoter: bla
   4191..4619    -  rep_origin     f1 ori (sequence partly withheld): f1 bacteriophage origin of replication; arrow indicates direction of (+) strand synthesis
   4624..4690    -  CDS            lacZα (fragment): LacZα fragment of β-galactosidase; lacZ fragment
   4697..5674    +  promoter       CMV IE94 promoter: enhancer/promoter region of simian cytomegalovirus major immediate early transcription unit IE94
