[The description below was written by a language model from this plasmid's Addgene catalogue record and pLannotate feature annotations shown in this document.]
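Description:
ACVR1-TAAS-R206H is a pCS2+-based plasmid made for in vitro transcription of RNA encoding a mutant form of human ACVR1 (activin A receptor type 1, also called ALK2), a type I BMP receptor. The sequenced plasmid is 5,674 nt. It is propagated in E. coli using a high-copy ColE1/pUC-type origin with ampicillin selection (AmpR, β-lactamase under its own promoter). The backbone also carries an f1 phage origin and remnants of the lac region (lac promoter and operator, CAP site, lacZα and lacI fragments), which play no part in the payload's function.

The ACVR1 coding sequence lies directly downstream of an SP6 promoter, which itself follows the simian CMV IE94 enhancer/promoter across the plasmid's circular junction. SP6 RNA polymerase can therefore produce sense RNA in vitro, and the CMV element could in principle drive expression from the DNA in vertebrate cells. The insert carries three substitutions: S190A, S192A and R206H. The associated publication concerns the serine/threonine requirements of the receptor's GS domain in fibrodysplasia ossificans progressiva (FOP) mutant ACVR1, which indicates that R206H serves as the FOP mutation and the two serine-to-alanine changes test GS domain residues. The catalogue lists a C-terminal FLAG tag, and the annotation detects it as two tandem FLAG epitopes, useful for detecting the protein. An SV40 polyadenylation signal follows the tagged reading frame. T7 (a fragment) and T3 promoters lie downstream, oriented antisense to the insert.

Based on the stated purpose and the publication, the synthesized RNA is intended for functional testing of receptor signalling in zebrafish, although the record does not detail the assay.
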