Addgene plasmid #206184: ACVR1-TAAS-R206H
Purpose: in vitro transcription of RNA encoding human ACVR1 with mutations S190A, S192A, and R206H
Depositing lab: Mary Mullins. Depositing organization: University of Pennsylvania. Publication: Reduced GS domain serine/threonine requirements of Fibrodysplasia Ossificans Progressiva mutant type I BMP receptor ACVR1 in the zebrafish. Allen RS, Jones WD, Hale M, Warder BN, Shore EM, Mullins MC. J Bone Miner Res. 2023 Jun 17. doi: 10.1002/jbmr.4869. PubMed 37329499.
Backbone
  Vector backbone: pCS2+
  Backbone size w/o insert (bp): 4095
  Vector type: in vitro transcription
Growth in bacteria
  Bacterial resistance: Ampicillin, 100 μg/mL
  Growth temperature: 37°C
  Growth strain: DH5alpha
  Copy number: Unknown
Gene/Insert
  Gene/Insert name: activin A receptor type 1 (alt name: ALK2)
  Species: H. sapiens (human)
  Insert size (bp): 1599
  Mutation: S190A, S192A, R206H
  Entrez Gene: ACVR1 (a.k.a. ACTRI, ACVR1A, ACVRLK2, ALK2, FOP, SKR1, TSRI)
  Tag / fusion protein: FLAG tag (C terminal on insert)
  Cloning method: Unknown
  Sequencing primers: 5′ CMV Forward
Terms and licenses: Academic/Nonprofit Terms; Industry Terms: Not Available to Industry
How to cite: ACVR1-TAAS-R206H was a gift from Mary Mullins (Addgene plasmid # 206184 ; http://n2t.net/addgene:206184 ; RRID:Addgene_206184)
