>Addgene plasmid #206184 | ACVR1-TAAS-R206H | depositor partial sequence | sequence record 402707 | ACVR1-TAAS-R206H sequence 1697 bps
AGCATGCTCGTTTAGGGAACCGCCATTCTGCCTGGGAACGTCGGAGCAAGCTTGATTTAGGTGACACTAT
AGAATACAAGCTACTTGTTCTTTTTGCAGGATCCATGGTAGATGGAGTGATGATTCTTCCTGTGCTTATC
ATGATTGCTCTCCCCTCCCCTAGTATGGAAGATGAGAAGCCCAAGGTCAACCCCAAACTCTACATGTGTG
TGTGTGAAGGTCTCTCCTGCGGTAATGAGGACCACTGTGAAGGCCAGCAGTGCTTTTCCTCACTGAGCAT
CAACGATGGCTTCCACGTCTACCAGAAAGGCTGCTTCCAGGTTTATGAGCAGGGAAAGATGACCTGTAAG
ACCCCGCCGTCCCCTGGCCAAGCTGTGGAGTGCTGCCAAGGGGACTGGTGTAACAGGAACATCACGGCCC
AGCTGCCCACTAAAGGAAAATCCTTCCCTGGAACACAGAATTTCCACTTGGAGGTTGGCCTCATTATTCT
CTCTGTAGTGTTCGCAGTATGTCTTTTAGCCTGCCTGCTGGGAGTTGCTCTCCGAAAATTTAAARGGCGC
AACCAAGAACGCCTCAATCCCCGAGACGTGGAGTATGGCACTATCGAAGGGCTCATCACCACCAATGTTG
GAGACAGCACTTTAGCAGATTTATTGGATCATTCGTGTACAGCAGGAGCTGGCTCTGGTCTTCCTTTTCT
GGTACAAAGAACAGTGGCTCACCAGATTACACTGTTGGAGTGTGTCGGGAAAGGCAGGTATGGTGAGGTG
TGGAGGGGCAGCTGGCAAGGGGAAAATGTTGCCGTGAAGATCTTCTCCTCCCGTGATGAGAAGTCATGGT
TCAGGGAAACGGAATTGTACAACACTGTGATGCTGAGGCATGAAAATATCTTAGGTTTCATTGCTTCAGA
CATGACATCAAGACACTCCAGTACCCAGCTGTGGTTAATTACACATTATCATGAAATGGGATCGTTGTAC
GACTATCTTCAGCTTACTACTCTGGATACAGTTAGCTGCCTTCGAATAGTGCTGTCCATAGCTAGTGGTC
TTGCACATTTGCACATAGAGATATTTGGGACCCAAGGGAAACCAGCCATTGCCCATCGAGATTTAAAGAG
CAAAAATATTCTGGTTAAGAAGAATGGACAGTGTTGCATAGCAGATTTGGGCCTGGCAGTCATGCATTCC
CAGAGCACCAATCAGCTTGATGTGGGGAACAATCCCCGTGTGGGCACCAAGCGCTACATGGCCCCCGAAG
TTCTAGATGAAACCATCCAGGTGGATTGTTTCGATTCTTATAAAAGGGTCGATATTTGGGCCTTTGGACT
TGTTTTGTGGGAAGTGGCCAGGCGGATGGTGAGCAATGGTATAGTGGAGGATTACAAGCCACCGTTCTAC
GATGTGGTTCCCAATGACCCAAGTTTTGAAGATATGAGGAAGGTAGTCTGTGTGGATCAACAAAGGCCAA
ACATACCCAACAGATGGTTCTCAGACCCGACATTAACCTCTCTGGCCAAGCTAATGAAAGAATGCTGGTA
TCAAAATCCATCCGCAAGACTCACAGCACTGCGTATCAAAAAGACTTTGACCAAAATTGATAATTCCCTC
GACAAATTGAAAACTGACTGTAATCGATTTAAAGCTATGGATTACAAGGATGATGATGATAAGGATTACA
AGGATGATGATGATAAG
