>Addgene plasmid #206184 | ACVR1-TAAS-R206H | depositor partial sequence | sequence record 402708 | between the CMV forward and T7 binding sites
GGTAGATGGAGTGATGATTCTTCCTGTGCTTATCATGATTGCTCTCCCCTCCCCTAGTATGGAAGATGAG
AAGCCCAAGGTCAACCCCAAACTCTACATGTGTGTGTGTGAAGGTCTCTCCTGCGGTAATGAGGACCACT
GTGAAGGCCAGCAGTGCTTTTCCTCACTGAGCATCAACGATGGCTTCCACGTCTACCAGAAAGGCTGCTT
CCAGGTTTATGAGCAGGGAAAGATGACCTGTAAGACCCCGCCGTCCCCTGGCCAAGCTGTGGAGTGCTGC
CAAGGGGACTGGTGTAACAGGAACATCACGGCCCAGCTGCCCACTAAAGGAAAATCCTTCCCTGGAACAC
AGAATTTCCACTTGGAGGTTGGCCTCATTATTCTCTCTGTAGTGTTCGCAGTATGTCTTTTAGCCTGCCT
GCTGGGAGTTGCTCTCCGAAAATTTAAARGGCGCAACCAAGAACGCCTCAATCCCCGAGACGTGGAGTAT
GGCACTATCGAAGGGCTCATCACCACCAATGTTGGAGACAGCACTTTAGCAGATTTATTGGATCATTCGT
GTACAGCAGGAGCTGGCTCTGGTCTTCCTTTTCTGGTACAAAGAACAGTGGCTCACCAGATTACACTGTT
GGAGTGTGTCGGGAAAGGCAGGTATGGTGAGGTGTGGAGGGGCAGCTGGCAAGGGGAAAATGTTGCCGTG
AAGATCTTCTCCTCCCGTGATGAGAAGTCATGGTTCAGGGAAACGGAATTGTACAACACTGTGATGCTGA
GGCATGAAAATATCTTAGGTTTCATTGCTTCAGACATGACATCAAGACACTCCAGTACCCAGCTGTGGTT
AATTACACATTATCATGAAATGGGATCGTTGTACGACTATCTTCAGCTTACTACTCTGGATACAGTTAGC
TGCCTTCGAATAGTGCTGTCCATAGCTAGTGGTCTTGCACATTTGCACATAGAGATATTTGGGACCCAAG
GGAAACCAGCCATTGCCCATCGAGATTTAAAGAGCAAAAATATTCTGGTTAAGAAGAATGGACAGTGTTG
CATAGCAGATTTGGGCCTGGCAGTCATGCATTCCCAGAGCACCAATCAGCTTGATGTGGGGAACAATCCC
CGTGTGGGCACCAAGCGCTACATGGCCCCCGAAGTTCTAGATGAAACCATCCAGGTGGATTGTTTCGATT
CTTATAAAAGGGTCGATATTTGGGCCTTTGGACTTGTTTTGTGGGAAGTGGCCAGGCGGATGGTGAGCAA
TGGTATAGTGGAGGATTACAAGCCACCGTTCTACGATGTGGTTCCCAATGACCCAAGTTTTGAAGATATG
AGGAAGGTAGTCTGTGTGGATCAACAAAGGCCAAACATACCCAACAGATGGTTCTCAGACCCGACATTAA
CCTCTCTGGCCAAGCTAATGAAAGAATGCTGGTATCAAAATCCATCCGCAAGACTCACAGCACTGCGTAT
CAAAAAGACTTTGACCAAAATTGATAATTCCCTCGACAAATTGAAAACTGACTGTAATCGATTTAAAGCT
ATGGATTACAAGGATGATGATGATAAGGATTACAAGGATGATGATGATAA
